Addgene plasmid #69989: pY017 (pcDNA3.1-hPcCpf1)
Purpose: Expresses humanized PcCpf1
Depositing lab: Feng Zhang. Depositing organization: Broad Institute. Publication: Cpf1 Is a Single RNA-Guided Endonuclease of a Class 2 CRISPR-Cas System. Zetsche B, Gootenberg JS, Abudayyeh OO, Slaymaker IM, Makarova KS, Essletzbichler P, Volz SE, Joung J, van der Oost J, Regev A, Koonin EV, Zhang F. Cell. 2015 Sep 23. pii: S0092-8674(15)01200-3. doi: 10.1016/j.cell.2015.09.038. PubMed 26422227.
Backbone
  Vector backbone: pcDNA3.1
  Backbone size w/o insert (bp): 5354
  Total vector size (bp): 9400
  Vector type: Mammalian Expression, CRISPR
  Selectable markers: Neomycin (select with G418)
Growth in bacteria
  Bacterial resistance: Ampicillin, 100 μg/mL
  Growth temperature: 37°C
  Growth strain: NEB Stable
  Copy number: Unknown
Gene/Insert
  Gene/Insert name: hPcCpf1 (alt name: Cpf1)
  Species: Porphyromonas_crevioricanis
  Promoter: CMV
  Tag / fusion protein: NLS & 3xHA (C terminal on insert)
  Cloning method: Unknown
  Sequencing primers: 5′ CMV-F; 3′ BGH-rev
Resource information
  A portion of this plasmid was derived from a plasmid made by: GenScript USA Inc.
Terms and licenses: Academic/Nonprofit Terms; Industry Terms: Not Available to Industry
How to cite: pY017 (pcDNA3.1-hPcCpf1) was a gift from Feng Zhang (Addgene plasmid # 69989 ; http://n2t.net/addgene:69989 ; RRID:Addgene_69989)
