[The description below was written by a language model from this plasmid's Addgene catalogue record, the feature table of its GenBank file and pLannotate feature annotations shown in this document.]
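Description:
pY017 (pcDNA3.1-hPcCpf1) is a mammalian expression plasmid built on the pcDNA3.1 backbone that produces a human codon-optimized Cpf1 nuclease from Porphyromonas crevioricanis. The coding sequence sits downstream of the human cytomegalovirus immediate-early enhancer and promoter and is terminated by the bovine growth hormone polyadenylation signal. A T7 promoter lies between the CMV promoter and the insert, which would allow in vitro transcription. At its C terminus the nuclease is fused to a bipartite nucleoplasmin nuclear localization signal, which directs the bacterial protein into the nucleus, followed by three tandem HA epitopes for detection. The automated annotation does not label the Cpf1 open reading frame itself. It corresponds to the large unannotated stretch between the T7 promoter and the NLS. The two partial GenBank records held for the plasmid cover only the insert region and its tagged end, and annotate only the NLS and 3xHA.

In bacteria the plasmid replicates from a high-copy ColE1/pUC-type origin and is selected with ampicillin through the β-lactamase gene. An f1 origin is also present. For mammalian cells, an SV40 early promoter drives a neomycin phosphotransferase cassette ending in an SV40 polyadenylation signal, permitting G418 selection. Short hits to an HIV-1 LTR, ble, lacI and bom are fragments and most likely not functional elements. The sequenced record is 9,326 nt, slightly below the catalogue's approximate total of 9,400 bp.

No guide RNA cassette is annotated, so the crRNA that targets this RNA-guided endonuclease would have to be supplied separately. The construct belongs to work characterizing Cpf1 as a single-protein class 2 CRISPR effector, and it serves to express this ortholog in mammalian cells.
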