Features (pLannotate 1.2.2; 21 found; start..end, strand, type, name):
     19..398     +  enhancer       CMV enhancer: human cytomegalovirus immediate early enhancer
    399..602     +  promoter       CMV promoter: human cytomegalovirus (CMV) immediate early promoter
    598..631     +  LTR            5' LTR (truncated) (fragment): truncated 5' long terminal repeat (LTR) from HIV-1
    647..665     +  promoter       T7 promoter: promoter for bacteriophage T7 RNA polymerase
   4493..4540    +  CDS            nucleoplasmin NLS: bipartite nuclear localization signal from nucleoplasmin
   4547..4627    +  CDS            3xHA: three tandem HA epitope tags
   4707..4931    +  polyA_signal   bGH poly(A) signal: bovine growth hormone polyadenylation signal
   4935..4956    +  promoter       SV40 promoter (fragment): SV40 enhancer and early promoter
   4977..5405    +  rep_origin     f1 ori (sequence partly withheld): f1 bacteriophage origin of replication; arrow indicates direction of (+) strand synthesis
   5419..5748    +  promoter       SV40 promoter: SV40 enhancer and early promoter
   5815..6606    +  CDS            neo: KKA2_KLEPN - Also known as kan, nptII. Experimental evidence at protein level: Swiss-Prot protein existence level 1. Resistance to kanamycin, neomycin, paromomycin, ribostamycin, butirosin and gentamicin B. From Klebsiella pneumoniae.
   6630..6788    +  CDS            ble (fragment): BLE_KLEPN - Experimental evidence at protein level: Swiss-Prot protein existence level 1. Binding protein with a strong affinity to the bleomycin family of antibiotics. Binds to CL990; an antimitotic-antibiotic compound. From Klebsiella pneumoniae.
   6783..6904    +  polyA_signal   SV40 poly(A) signal: SV40 polyadenylation signal
   6977..6993    -  protein_bind   lac operator: The lac repressor binds to the lac operator to inhibit transcription in E. coli. This inhibition can be relieved by adding lactose or isopropyl-β-D-thiogalactopyranoside (IPTG). lac repressor encoded by lacI
   7001..7031    -  promoter       lac promoter: promoter for the E. coli lac operon
   7046..7067    -  protein_bind   CAP binding site: CAP binding activates transcription in the presence of cAMP. E. coli catabolite activator protein
   7080..7172    -  CDS            lacI (fragment): lac repressor; lacI; The lac repressor binds to the lac operator to inhibit transcription in E. coli. This inhibition can be relieved by adding lactose or isopropyl-β-D-thiogalactopyranoside (IPTG).
   7355..7943    -  rep_origin     ori: high-copy-number ColE1/pMB1/pBR322/pUC origin of replication
   8114..8974    -  CDS            AmpR: β-lactamase; bla; confers resistance to ampicillin, carbenicillin, and related antibiotics
   8975..9079    -  promoter       AmpR promoter: bla
   9138..9190    -  misc_feature   bom (fragment): basis of mobility region from pBR322
>Addgene plasmid #69989 | pY017 (pcDNA3.1-hPcCpf1) | addgene full sequence | sequence record 137756 | Addgene NGS result
GGGCCAGATATACGCGTTGACATTGATTATTGACTAGTTATTAATAGTAATCAATTACGGGGTCATTAGT
TCATAGCCCATATATGGAGTTCCGCGTTACATAACTTACGGTAAATGGCCCGCCTGGCTGACCGCCCAAC
GACCCCCGCCCATTGACGTCAATAATGACGTATGTTCCCATAGTAACGCCAATAGGGACTTTCCATTGAC
GTCAATGGGTGGAGTATTTACGGTAAACTGCCCACTTGGCAGTACATCAAGTGTATCATATGCCAAGTAC
GCCCCCTATTGACGTCAATGACGGTAAATGGCCCGCCTGGCATTATGCCCAGTACATGACCTTATGGGAC
TTTCCTACTTGGCAGTACATCTACGTATTAGTCATCGCTATTACCATGGTGATGCGGTTTTGGCAGTACA
TCAATGGGCGTGGATAGCGGTTTGACTCACGGGGATTTCCAAGTCTCCACCCCATTGACGTCAATGGGAG
TTTGTTTTGGCACCAAAATCAACGGGACTTTCCAAAATGTCGTAACAACTCCGCCCCATTGACGCAAATG
GGCGGTAGGCGTGTACGGTGGGAGGTCTATATAAGCAGAGCTCTCTGGCTAACTAGAGAACCCACTGCTT
ACTGGCTTATCGAAATTAATACGACTCACTATAGGGAGACCCAAGCTGGCTAGCGTTTAAACTTAAGCTT
GGTACCGCCACCATGGACAGCCTGAAGGATTTCACCAACCTGTACCCCGTGTCCAAGACACTGCGGTTTG
AGCTGAAGCCTGTGGGCAAGACCCTGGAGAATATCGAGAAGGCCGGCATCCTGAAGGAGGATGAGCACAG
AGCCGAGAGCTACCGGAGAGTGAAGAAGATCATCGATACATATCACAAGGTGTTCATCGACAGCTCCCTG
GAGAACATGGCCAAGATGGGCATCGAGAATGAGATCAAGGCCATGCTGCAGTCCTTTTGCGAGCTGTATA
AGAAGGACCACAGGACCGAGGGAGAGGACAAGGCCCTGGATAAGATCAGGGCCGTGCTGAGGGGCCTGAT
CGTGGGAGCCTTCACCGGCGTGTGCGGCCGGCGGGAGAACACAGTGCAGAATGAGAAGTATGAGAGCCTG
TTTAAGGAGAAGCTGATCAAGGAGATCCTGCCAGATTTCGTGCTGTCTACAGAGGCCGAGTCCCTGCCCT
TTTCTGTGGAGGAGGCCACCAGAAGCCTGAAGGAGTTCGACTCCTTTACATCTTACTTCGCCGGCTTTTA
TGAGAACCGGAAGAATATCTACTCTACCAAGCCCCAGAGCACAGCCATCGCCTATAGACTGATCCACGAG
AACCTGCCTAAGTTCATCGATAATATCCTGGTGTTTCAGAAGATCAAGGAGCCAATCGCCAAGGAGCTGG
AGCACATCAGGGCAGACTTCAGCGCCGGCGGCTACATCAAGAAGGATGAGCGCCTGGAGGACATCTTTTC
CCTGAACTACTATATCCACGTGCTGTCTCAGGCCGGCATCGAGAAGTACAATGCCCTGATCGGCAAGATC
GTGACCGAGGGCGATGGCGAGATGAAGGGCCTGAACGAGCACATCAACCTGTATAATCAGCAGAGGGGCC
GCGAGGACCGGCTGCCACTGTTCAGACCCCTGTATAAGCAGATCCTGTCTGATAGGGAGCAGCTGTCCTA
TCTGCCAGAGTCTTTCGAGAAGGACGAGGAGCTGCTGAGGGCCCTGAAGGAGTTTTACGATCACATCGCA
GAGGACATCCTGGGAAGGACCCAGCAGCTGATGACAAGCATCTCCGAGTACGATCTGTCCCGGATCTATG
TGAGAAACGATAGCCAGCTGACCGACATCTCCAAGAAGATGCTGGGCGATTGGAATGCCATCTACATGGC
CCGGGAGAGAGCCTATGACCACGAGCAGGCCCCCAAGCGCATCACAGCCAAGTACGAGAGGGACCGCATC
AAGGCCCTGAAGGGCGAGGAGTCTATCAGCCTGGCCAACCTGAACAGCTGCATCGCCTTCCTGGACAACG
TGAGGGATTGTCGCGTGGACACCTATCTGTCTACACTGGGACAGAAGGAGGGACCTCACGGCCTGAGCAA
CCTGGTGGAGAACGTGTTCGCCTCCTACCACGAGGCCGAGCAGCTGCTGTCTTTTCCCTATCCTGAGGAG
AACAATCTGATCCAGGACAAGGATAACGTGGTGCTGATCAAGAACCTGCTGGATAATATCAGCGACCTGC
AGAGGTTCCTGAAGCCACTGTGGGGCATGGGCGATGAGCCCGACAAGGATGAGAGGTTTTACGGCGAGTA
CAATTATATCAGGGGCGCCCTGGACCAGGTCATCCCTCTGTATAACAAGGTGCGGAATTATCTGACCCGC
AAGCCATACTCCACACGCAAGGTGAAGCTGAACTTCGGCAATAGCCAGCTGCTGTCCGGCTGGGATAGGA
ACAAGGAGAAGGACAATTCTTGCGTGATCCTGCGCAAGGGCCAGAACTTCTACCTGGCCATCATGAACAA
TCGGCACAAGCGGAGCTTCGAGAATAAGATGCTGCCCGAGTATAAGGAGGGCGAGCCTTACTTCGAGAAG
ATGGATTATAAGTTTCTGCCAGACCCCAACAAGATGCTGCCCAAGGTGTTCCTGTCTAAGAAGGGCATCG
AGATCTACAAGCCTAGCCCAAAGCTGCTGGAGCAGTATGGCCACGGCACCCACAAGAAGGGCGATACCTT
CAGCATGGACGATCTGCACGAGCTGATCGACTTCTTTAAGCACTCCATCGAGGCCCACGAGGATTGGAAG
CAGTTCGGCTTTAAGTTCAGCGACACCGCCACATACGAGAACGTGAGCAGCTTCTACCGGGAGGTGGAGG
ACCAGGGCTACAAGCTGTCTTTTAGAAAGGTGTCCGAGTCTTACGTGTATAGCCTGATCGATCAGGGCAA
GCTGTACCTGTTCCAGATCTATAACAAGGACTTTAGCCCTTGTTCCAAGGGCACCCCAAATCTGCACACA
CTGTACTGGCGGATGCTGTTCGATGAGAGAAACCTGGCCGACGTGATCTATAAGCTGGATGGCAAGGCCG
AGATCTTCTTTCGGGAGAAGTCCCTGAAGAATGACCACCCAACCCACCCTGCAGGCAAGCCCATCAAGAA
GAAGAGCCGGCAGAAGAAGGGCGAGGAGAGCCTGTTCGAGTACGATCTGGTGAAGGACCGGAGATATACC
ATGGATAAGTTTCAGTTCCACGTGCCAATCACAATGAACTTTAAGTGCTCTGCCGGCAGCAAGGTGAACG
ACATGGTGAATGCCCACATCAGGGAGGCCAAGGACATGCACGTGATCGGCATCGATAGGGGCGAGCGCAA
TCTGCTGTATATCTGCGTGATCGACAGCCGCGGCACCATCCTGGATCAGATCTCCCTGAACACAATCAAT
GACATCGATTATCACGATCTGCTGGAGTCCAGGGACAAGGATCGCCAGCAGGAGCACAGGAACTGGCAGA
CCATCGAGGGCATCAAGGAGCTGAAGCAGGGCTACCTGTCTCAGGCCGTGCACCGCATCGCCGAGCTGAT
GGTGGCCTATAAGGCCGTGGTGGCCCTGGAGGACCTGAACATGGGCTTCAAGCGGGGCAGACAGAAGGTG
GAGAGCAGCGTGTACCAGCAGTTTGAGAAGCAGCTGATCGACAAGCTGAATTATCTGGTGGATAAGAAGA
AGCGGCCCGAGGACATCGGAGGCCTGCTGAGAGCCTACCAGTTCACCGCCCCTTTCAAGAGCTTTAAGGA
GATGGGCAAGCAGAACGGCTTTCTGTTCTATATCCCTGCCTGGAACACATCCAATATCGACCCAACCACA
GGCTTCGTGAACCTGTTTCACGTGCAGTACGAGAATGTGGATAAGGCCAAGAGCTTCTTTCAGAAGTTCG
ACAGCATCTCCTACAACCCTAAGAAGGATTGGTTTGAGTTCGCCTTTGACTATAAGAACTTCACCAAGAA
GGCCGAGGGCTCTAGGAGCATGTGGATTCTGTGCACCCACGGCTCCCGGATCAAGAACTTCAGAAATTCT
CAGAAGAATGGCCAGTGGGATAGCGAGGAGTTTGCCCTGACCGAGGCCTTCAAGTCCCTGTTTGTGCGGT
ACGAGATCGATTATACCGCCGACCTGAAAACCGCCATCGTGGACGAGAAGCAGAAGGATTTCTTTGTGGA
CCTGCTGAAGCTGTTCAAGCTGACCGTGCAGATGAGAAACTCCTGGAAGGAGAAGGACCTGGATTACCTG
ATCTCTCCAGTGGCCGGCGCCGATGGCAGGTTCTTTGACACACGCGAGGGCAATAAGAGCCTGCCCAAGG
ACGCAGATGCAAACGGAGCCTATAATATCGCCCTGAAGGGCCTGTGGGCACTGAGGCAGATCAGACAGAC
CTCCGAGGGCGGCAAGCTGAAGCTGGCCATCTCTAACAAGGAGTGGCTGCAGTTTGTGCAGGAGAGATCC
TACGAGAAGGACAAAAGGCCGGCGGCCACGAAAAAGGCCGGCCAGGCAAAAAAGAAAAAGGGATCCTACC
CATACGATGTTCCAGATTACGCTTATCCCTACGACGTGCCTGATTATGCATACCCATATGATGTCCCCGA
CTATGCCTAAGAATTCTGCAGATATCCAGCACAGTGGCGGCCGCTCGAGTCTAGAGGGCCCGTTTAAACC
CGCTGATCAGCCTCGACTGTGCCTTCTAGTTGCCAGCCATCTGTTGTTTGCCCCTCCCCCGTGCCTTCCT
TGACCCTGGAAGGTGCCACTCCCACTGTCCTTTCCTAATAAAATGAGGAAATTGCATCGCATTGTCTGAG
TAGGTGTCATTCTATTCTGGGGGGTGGGGTGGGGCAGGACAGCAAGGGGGAGGATTGGGAAGACAATAGC
AGGCATGCTGGGGATGCGGTGGGCTCTATGGCTTCTGAGGCGGAAAGAACCAGCTGGGGCTCTAGGGGGT
ATCCCC
[124 nt withheld, positions 4977-5100]
C
[91 nt withheld, positions 5102-5192]
A
[49 nt withheld, positions 5194-5242]
CCTTTGACGTTGGAGTCCACGTTCTTT
[37 nt withheld, positions 5270-5306]
ACCCTATCTCGGTCTATTCTTTTGATTTATAAGGGATTTTGCCGATTTCGGCCTATTGGTTAAAAAATGA
GCTGATTTAACAAAAATTTAACGCGAATTAATTCTGTGGAATGTGTGTCAGTTAGGGTGTGGAAAGTCCC
CAGGCTCCCCAGCAGGCAGAAGTATGCAAAGCATGCATCTCAATTAGTCAGCAACCAGGTGTGGAAAGTC
CCCAGGCTCCCCAGCAGGCAGAAGTATGCAAAGCATGCATCTCAATTAGTCAGCAACCATAGTCCCGCCC
CTAACTCCGCCCATCCCGCCCCTAACTCCGCCCAGTTCCGCCCATTCTCCGCCCCATGGCTGACTAATTT
TTTTTATTTATGCAGAGGCCGAGGCCGCCTCTGCCTCTGAGCTATTCCAGAAGTAGTGAGGAGGCTTTTT
TGGAGGCCTAGGCTTTTGCAAAAAGCTCCCGGGAGCTTGTATATCCATTTTCGGATCTGATCAAGAGACA
GGATGAGGATCGTTTCGCATGATTGAACAAGATGGATTGCACGCAGGTTCTCCGGCCGCTTGGGTGGAGA
GGCTATTCGGCTATGACTGGGCACAACAGACAATCGGCTGCTCTGATGCCGCCGTGTTCCGGCTGTCAGC
GCAGGGGCGCCCGGTTCTTTTTGTCAAGACCGACCTGTCCGGTGCCCTGAATGAACTGCAGGACGAGGCA
GCGCGGCTATCGTGGCTGGCCACGACGGGCGTTCCTTGCGCAGCTGTGCTCGACGTTGTCACTGAAGCGG
GAAGGGACTGGCTGCTATTGGGCGAAGTGCCGGGGCAGGATCTCCTGTCATCTCACCTTGCTCCTGCCGA
GAAAGTATCCATCATGGCTGATGCAATGCGGCGGCTGCATACGCTTGATCCGGCTACCTGCCCATTCGAC
CACCAAGCGAAACATCGCATCGAGCGAGCACGTACTCGGATGGAAGCCGGTCTTGTCGATCAGGATGATC
TGGACGAAGAGCATCAGGGGCTCGCGCCAGCCGAACTGTTCGCCAGGCTCAAGGCGCGCATGCCCGACGG
CGAGGATCTCGTCGTGACCCATGGCGATGCCTGCTTGCCGAATATCATGGTGGAAAATGGCCGCTTTTCT
GGATTCATCGACTGTGGCCGGCTGGGTGTGGCGGACCGCTATCAGGACATAGCGTTGGCTACCCGTGATA
TTGCTGAAGAGCTTGGCGGCGAATGGGCTGACCGCTTCCTCGTGCTTTACGGTATCGCCGCTCCCGATTC
GCAGCGCATCGCCTTCTATCGCCTTCTTGACGAGTTCTTCTGAGCGGGACTCTGGGGTTCGAAATGACCG
ACCAAGCGACGCCCAACCTGCCATCACGAGATTTCGATTCCACCGCCGCCTTCTATGAAAGGTTGGGCTT
CGGAATCGTTTTCCGGGACGCCGGCTGGATGATCCTCCAGCGCGGGGATCTCATGCTGGAGTTCTTCGCC
CACCCCAACTTGTTTATTGCAGCTTATAATGGTTACAAATAAAGCAATAGCATCACAAATTTCACAAATA
AAGCATTTTTTTCACTGCATTCTAGTTGTGGTTTGTCCAAACTCATCAATGTATCTTATCATGTCTGTAT
ACCGTCGACCTCTAGCTAGAGCTTGGCGTAATCATGGTCATAGCTGTTTCCTGTGTGAAATTGTTATCCG
CTCACAATTCCACACAACATACGAGCCGGAAGCATAAAGTGTAAAGCCTGGGGTGCCTAATGAGTGAGCT
AACTCACATTAATTGCGTTGCGCTCACTGCCCGCTTTCCAGTCGGGAAACCTGTCGTGCCAGCTGCATTA
ATGAATCGGCCAACGCGCGGGGAGAGGCGGTTTGCGTATTGGGCGCTCTTCCGCTTCCTCGCTCACTGAC
TCGCTGCGCTCGGTCGTTCGGCTGCGGCGAGCGGTATCAGCTCACTCAAAGGCGGTAATACGGTTATCCA
CAGAATCAGGGGATAACGCAGGAAAGAACATGTGAGCAAAAGGCCAGCAAAAGGCCAGGAACCGTAAAAA
GGCCGCGTTGCTGGCGTTTTTCCATAGGCTCCGCCCCCCTGACGAGCATCACAAAAATCGACGCTCAAGT
CAGAGGTGGCGAAACCCGACAGGACTATAAAGATACCAGGCGTTTCCCCCTGGAAGCTCCCTCGTGCGCT
CTCCTGTTCCGACCCTGCCGCTTACCGGATACCTGTCCGCCTTTCTCCCTTCGGGAAGCGTGGCGCTTTC
TCATAGCTCACGCTGTAGGTATCTCAGTTCGGTGTAGGTCGTTCGCTCCAAGCTGGGCTGTGTGCACGAA
CCCCCCGTTCAGCCCGACCGCTGCGCCTTATCCGGTAACTATCGTCTTGAGTCCAACCCGGTAAGACACG
ACTTATCGCCACTGGCAGCAGCCACTGGTAACAGGATTAGCAGAGCGAGGTATGTAGGCGGTGCTACAGA
GTTCTTGAAGTGGTGGCCTAACTACGGCTACACTAGAAGAACAGTATTTGGTATCTGCGCTCTGCTGAAG
CCAGTTACCTTCGGAAAAAGAGTTGGTAGCTCTTGATCCGGCAAACAAACCACCGCTGGTAGCGGTGGTT
TTTTTGTTTGCAAGCAGCAGATTACGCGCAGAAAAAAAGGATCTCAAGAAGATCCTTTGATCTTTTCTAC
GGGGTCTGACGCTCAGTGGAACGAAAACTCACGTTAAGGGATTTTGGTCATGAGATTATCAAAAAGGATC
TTCACCTAGATCCTTTTAAATTAAAAATGAAGTTTTAAATCAATCTAAAGTATATATGAGTAAACTTGGT
CTGACAGTTACCAATGCTTAATCAGTGAGGCACCTATCTCAGCGATCTGTCTATTTCGTTCATCCATAGT
TGCCTGACTCCCCGTCGTGTAGATAACTACGATACGGGAGGGCTTACCATCTGGCCCCAGTGCTGCAATG
ATACCGCGAGACCCACGCTCACCGGCTCCAGATTTATCAGCAATAAACCAGCCAGCCGGAAGGGCCGAGC
GCAGAAGTGGTCCTGCAACTTTATCCGCCTCCATCCAGTCTATTAATTGTTGCCGGGAAGCTAGAGTAAG
TAGTTCGCCAGTTAATAGTTTGCGCAACGTTGTTGCCATTGCTACAGGCATCGTGGTGTCACGCTCGTCG
TTTGGTATGGCTTCATTCAGCTCCGGTTCCCAACGATCAAGGCGAGTTACATGATCCCCCATGTTGTGCA
AAAAAGCGGTTAGCTCCTTCGGTCCTCCGATCGTTGTCAGAAGTAAGTTGGCCGCAGTGTTATCACTCAT
GGTTATGGCAGCACTGCATAATTCTCTTACTGTCATGCCATCCGTAAGATGCTTTTCTGTGACTGGTGAG
TACTCAACCAAGTCATTCTGAGAATAGTGTATGCGGCGACCGAGTTGCTCTTGCCCGGCGTCAATACGGG
ATAATACCGCGCCACATAGCAGAACTTTAAAAGTGCTCATCATTGGAAAACGTTCTTCGGGGCGAAAACT
CTCAAGGATCTTACCGCTGTTGAGATCCAGTTCGATGTAACCCACTCGTGCACCCAACTGATCTTCAGCA
TCTTTTACTTTCACCAGCGTTTCTGGGTGAGCAAAAACAGGAAGGCAAAATGCCGCAAAAAAGGGAATAA
GGGCGACACGGAAATGTTGAATACTCATACTCTTCCTTTTTCAATATTATTGAAGCATTTATCAGGGTTA
TTGTCTCATGAGCGGATACATATTTGAATGTATTTAGAAAAATAAACAAATAGGGGTTCCGCGCACATTT
CCCCGAAAAGTGCCACCTGACGTCGACGGATCGGGAGATCTCCCGATCCCCTATGGTGCACTCTCAGTAC
AATCTGCTCTGATGCCGCATAGTTAAGCCAGTATCTGCTCCCTGCTTGTGTGTTGGAGGTCGCTGAGTAG
TGCGCGAGCAAAATTTAAGCTACAACAAGGCAAGGCTTGACCGACAATTGCATGAAGAATCTGCTTAGGG
TTAGGCGTTTTGCGCTGCTTCGCGATGTAC
