LOCUS       Exported 3918 bp ds-DNA linear SYN 19-JUN-2021
DEFINITION  Expresses humanized PcCpf1.
ACCESSION   .
VERSION     .
KEYWORDS    pY017 (pcDNA3.1-hPcCpf1)
SOURCE      synthetic DNA construct
  ORGANISM  synthetic DNA construct
REFERENCE   1 (bases 1 to 3918)
  AUTHORS   Zetsche B, Gootenberg JS, Abudayyeh OO, Slaymaker IM, Makarova KS,
            Essletzbichler P, Volz SE, Joung J, van der Oost J, Regev A, Koonin
            EV, Zhang F
  TITLE     Cpf1 Is a Single RNA-Guided Endonuclease of a Class 2 CRISPR-Cas
            System.
  JOURNAL   Cell. 2015 Sep 23. pii: S0092-8674(15)01200-3. doi:
            10.1016/j.cell.2015.09.038.
  PUBMED    26422227
REFERENCE   2 (bases 1 to 3918)
  AUTHORS   .
  TITLE     Direct Submission
  JOURNAL   Exported Jun 19, 2021 from SnapGene Server 1.1.58
            http://www.snapgene.com
FEATURES             Location/Qualifiers
     source          1..3918
                     /organism="synthetic DNA construct"
                     /mol_type="other DNA"
     CDS             3781..3828
                     /codon_start=1
                     /product="bipartite nuclear localization signal from
                     nucleoplasmin"
                     /label=nucleoplasmin NLS
                     /translation="KRPAATKKAGQAKKKK"
     CDS             3835..3915
                     /codon_start=1
                     /product="three tandem HA epitope tags"
                     /label=3xHA
                     /translation="YPYDVPDYAYPYDVPDYAYPYDVPDYA"
ORIGIN
        1 atggacagcc tgaaggattt caccaacctg taccccgtgt ccaagacact gcggtttgag
       61 ctgaagcctg tgggcaagac cctggagaat atcgagaagg ccggcatcct gaaggaggat
      121 gagcacagag ccgagagcta ccggagagtg aagaagatca tcgatacata tcacaaggtg
      181 ttcatcgaca gctccctgga gaacatggcc aagatgggca tcgagaatga gatcaaggcc
      241 atgctgcagt ccttttgcga gctgtataag aaggaccaca ggaccgaggg agaggacaag
      301 gccctggata agatcagggc cgtgctgagg ggcctgatcg tgggagcctt caccggcgtg
      361 tgcggccggc gggagaacac agtgcagaat gagaagtatg agagcctgtt taaggagaag
      421 ctgatcaagg agatcctgcc agatttcgtg ctgtctacag aggccgagtc cctgcccttt
      481 tctgtggagg aggccaccag aagcctgaag gagttcgact cctttacatc ttacttcgcc
      541 ggcttttatg agaaccggaa gaatatctac tctaccaagc cccagagcac agccatcgcc
      601 tatagactga tccacgagaa cctgcctaag ttcatcgata atatcctggt gtttcagaag
      661 atcaaggagc caatcgccaa ggagctggag cacatcaggg cagacttcag cgccggcggc
      721 tacatcaaga aggatgagcg cctggaggac atcttttccc tgaactacta tatccacgtg
      781 ctgtctcagg ccggcatcga gaagtacaat gccctgatcg gcaagatcgt gaccgagggc
      841 gatggcgaga tgaagggcct gaacgagcac atcaacctgt ataatcagca gaggggccgc
      901 gaggaccggc tgccactgtt cagacccctg tataagcaga tcctgtctga tagggagcag
      961 ctgtcctatc tgccagagtc tttcgagaag gacgaggagc tgctgagggc cctgaaggag
     1021 ttttacgatc acatcgcaga ggacatcctg ggaaggaccc agcagctgat gacaagcatc
     1081 tccgagtacg atctgtcccg gatctatgtg agaaacgata gccagctgac cgacatctcc
     1141 aagaagatgc tgggcgattg gaatgccatc tacatggccc gggagagagc ctatgaccac
     1201 gagcaggccc ccaagcgcat cacagccaag tacgagaggg accgcatcaa ggccctgaag
     1261 ggcgaggagt ctatcagcct ggccaacctg aacagctgca tcgccttcct ggacaacgtg
     1321 agggattgtc gcgtggacac ctatctgtct acactgggac agaaggaggg acctcacggc
     1381 ctgagcaacc tggtggagaa cgtgttcgcc tcctaccacg aggccgagca gctgctgtct
     1441 tttccctatc ctgaggagaa caatctgatc caggacaagg ataacgtggt gctgatcaag
     1501 aacctgctgg ataatatcag cgacctgcag aggttcctga agccactgtg gggcatgggc
     1561 gatgagcccg acaaggatga gaggttttac ggcgagtaca attatatcag gggcgccctg
     1621 gaccaggtca tccctctgta taacaaggtg cggaattatc tgacccgcaa gccatactcc
     1681 acacgcaagg tgaagctgaa cttcggcaat agccagctgc tgtccggctg ggataggaac
     1741 aaggagaagg acaattcttg cgtgatcctg cgcaagggcc agaacttcta cctggccatc
     1801 atgaacaatc ggcacaagcg gagcttcgag aataagatgc tgcccgagta taaggagggc
     1861 gagccttact tcgagaagat ggattataag tttctgccag accccaacaa gatgctgccc
     1921 aaggtgttcc tgtctaagaa gggcatcgag atctacaagc ctagcccaaa gctgctggag
     1981 cagtatggcc acggcaccca caagaagggc gataccttca gcatggacga tctgcacgag
     2041 ctgatcgact tctttaagca ctccatcgag gcccacgagg attggaagca gttcggcttt
     2101 aagttcagcg acaccgccac atacgagaac gtgagcagct tctaccggga ggtggaggac
     2161 cagggctaca agctgtcttt tagaaaggtg tccgagtctt acgtgtatag cctgatcgat
     2221 cagggcaagc tgtacctgtt ccagatctat aacaaggact ttagcccttg ttccaagggc
     2281 accccaaatc tgcacacact gtactggcgg atgctgttcg atgagagaaa cctggccgac
     2341 gtgatctata agctggatgg caaggccgag atcttctttc gggagaagtc cctgaagaat
     2401 gaccacccaa cccaccctgc aggcaagccc atcaagaaga agagccggca gaagaagggc
     2461 gaggagagcc tgttcgagta cgatctggtg aaggaccgga gatataccat ggataagttt
     2521 cagttccacg tgccaatcac aatgaacttt aagtgctctg ccggcagcaa ggtgaacgac
     2581 atggtgaatg cccacatcag ggaggccaag gacatgcacg tgatcggcat cgataggggc
     2641 gagcgcaatc tgctgtatat ctgcgtgatc gacagccgcg gcaccatcct ggatcagatc
     2701 tccctgaaca caatcaatga catcgattat cacgatctgc tggagtccag ggacaaggat
     2761 cgccagcagg agcacaggaa ctggcagacc atcgagggca tcaaggagct gaagcagggc
     2821 tacctgtctc aggccgtgca ccgcatcgcc gagctgatgg tggcctataa ggccgtggtg
     2881 gccctggagg acctgaacat gggcttcaag cggggcagac agaaggtgga gagcagcgtg
     2941 taccagcagt ttgagaagca gctgatcgac aagctgaatt atctggtgga taagaagaag
     3001 cggcccgagg acatcggagg cctgctgaga gcctaccagt tcaccgcccc tttcaagagc
     3061 tttaaggaga tgggcaagca gaacggcttt ctgttctata tccctgcctg gaacacatcc
     3121 aatatcgacc caaccacagg cttcgtgaac ctgtttcacg tgcagtacga gaatgtggat
     3181 aaggccaaga gcttctttca gaagttcgac agcatctcct acaaccctaa gaaggattgg
     3241 tttgagttcg cctttgacta taagaacttc accaagaagg ccgagggctc taggagcatg
     3301 tggattctgt gcacccacgg ctcccggatc aagaacttca gaaattctca gaagaatggc
     3361 cagtgggata gcgaggagtt tgccctgacc gaggccttca agtccctgtt tgtgcggtac
     3421 gagatcgatt ataccgccga cctgaaaacc gccatcgtgg acgagaagca gaaggatttc
     3481 tttgtggacc tgctgaagct gttcaagctg accgtgcaga tgagaaactc ctggaaggag
     3541 aaggacctgg attacctgat ctctccagtg gccggcgccg atggcaggtt ctttgacaca
     3601 cgcgagggca ataagagcct gcccaaggac gcagatgcaa acggagccta taatatcgcc
     3661 ctgaagggcc tgtgggcact gaggcagatc agacagacct ccgagggcgg caagctgaag
     3721 ctggccatct ctaacaagga gtggctgcag tttgtgcagg agagatccta cgagaaggac
     3781 aaaaggccgg cggccacgaa aaaggccggc caggcaaaaa agaaaaaggg atcctaccca
     3841 tacgatgttc cagattacgc ttatccctac gacgtgcctg attatgcata cccatatgat
     3901 gtccccgact atgcctaa
//
