LOCUS       Exported 917 bp ds-DNA linear SYN 11-JUN-2021
DEFINITION  Expresses humanized PcCpf1.
ACCESSION   .
VERSION     .
KEYWORDS    pY017 (pcDNA3.1-hPcCpf1)
SOURCE      synthetic DNA construct
  ORGANISM  synthetic DNA construct
REFERENCE   1 (bases 1 to 917)
  AUTHORS   Zetsche B, Gootenberg JS, Abudayyeh OO, Slaymaker IM, Makarova KS,
            Essletzbichler P, Volz SE, Joung J, van der Oost J, Regev A, Koonin
            EV, Zhang F
  TITLE     Cpf1 Is a Single RNA-Guided Endonuclease of a Class 2 CRISPR-Cas
            System.
  JOURNAL   Cell. 2015 Sep 23. pii: S0092-8674(15)01200-3. doi:
            10.1016/j.cell.2015.09.038.
  PUBMED    26422227
REFERENCE   2 (bases 1 to 917)
  AUTHORS   .
  TITLE     Direct Submission
  JOURNAL   Exported Jun 11, 2021 from SnapGene Server 1.1.58
            http://www.snapgene.com
FEATURES             Location/Qualifiers
     source          1..917
                     /organism="synthetic DNA construct"
                     /mol_type="other DNA"
     CDS             complement(50..130)
                     /codon_start=1
                     /product="three tandem HA epitope tags"
                     /label=3xHA
                     /translation="YPYDVPDYAYPYDVPDYAYPYDVPDYA"
     CDS             complement(137..184)
                     /codon_start=1
                     /product="bipartite nuclear localization signal from
                     nucleoplasmin"
                     /label=nucleoplasmin NLS
                     /translation="KRPAATKKAGQAKKKK"
ORIGIN
        1 ctctagactc gagcggccgc cactgtgctg gatatctgca gaattcttag gcatagtcgg
       61 ggacatcata tgggtatgca taatcaggca cgtcgtaggg ataagcgtaa tctggaacat
      121 cgtatgggta ggatcccttt ttcttttttg cctggccggc ctttttcgtg gccgccggcc
      181 ttttgtcctt ctcgtaggat ctctcctgca caaactgcag ccactccttg ttagagatgg
      241 ccagcttcag cttgccgccc tcggaggtct gtctgatctg cctcagtgcc cacaggccct
      301 tcagggcgat attataggct ccgtttgcat ctgcgtcctt gggcaggctc ttattgccct
      361 cgcgtgtgtc aaagaacctg ccatcggcgc cggccactgg agagatcagg taatccaggt
      421 ccttctcctt ccaggagttt ctcatctgca cggtcagctt gaacagcttc agcaggtcca
      481 caaagaaatc cttctgcttc tcgtccacga tggcggtttt caggtcggcg gtataatcga
      541 tctcgtaccg cacaaacagg gacttgaagg cctcggtcag ggcaaactcc tcgctatccc
      601 actggccatt cttctgagaa tttctgaagt tcttgatccg ggagccgtgg gtgcacagaa
      661 tccacatgct cctagagccc tcggccttct tggtgaagtt cttatagtca aaggcgaact
      721 caaaccaatc cttcttaggg ttgtaggaga tgctgtcgaa cttctgaaag aagctcttgg
      781 ccttatccac attctcgtac tgcacgtgaa acaggttcac gaagcctgtg gttgggtcga
      841 tattggatgt gttccaggca gggatataga acagaaagcc gttctgcttg cccatctcct
      901 taaagctctt gaaaggg
//
