>Addgene plasmid #69989 | pY017 (pcDNA3.1-hPcCpf1) | addgene partial sequence | sequence record 125662 | CMV-F 5'-CGCAAATGGGCGGTAGGCGTG-3'
ACTAGAGAACCCACTGCTTACTGGCTTATCGAAATTAATACGACTCACTATAGGGAGACCCAAGCTGGCT
AGCGTTTAAACTTAAGCTTGGTACCGCCACCATGGACAGCCTGAAGGATTTCACCAACCTGTACCCCGTG
TCCAAGACACTGCGGTTTGAGCTGAAGCCTGTGGGCAAGACCCTGGAGAATATCGAGAAGGCCGGCATCC
TGAAGGAGGATGAGCACAGAGCCGAGAGCTACCGGAGAGTGAAGAAGATCATCGATACATATCACAAGGT
GTTCATCGACAGCTCCCTGGAGAACATGGCCAAGATGGGCATCGAGAATGAGATCAAGGCCATGCTGCAG
TCCTTTTGCGAGCTGTATAAGAAGGACCACAGGACCGAGGGAGAGGACAAGGCCCTGGATAAGATCAGGG
CCGTGCTGAGGGGCCTGATCGTGGGAGCCTTCACCGGCGTGTGCGGCCGGCGGGAGAACACAGTGCAGAA
TGAGAAGTATGAGAGCCTGTTTAAGGAGAAGCTGATCAAGGAGATCCTGCCAGATTTCGTGCTGTCTACA
GAGGCCGAGTCCCTGCCCTTTTCTGTGGAGGAGGCCACCAGAAGCCTGAAGGAGTTCGACTCCTTTACAT
CTTACTTCGCCGGCTTTTATGAGAACCGGAAGAATATCTACTCTACCAAGCCCCAGAGCACAGCCATCGC
CTATAGACTGATCCACGAGAACCTGCCTAAGTTCATCGATAATATCCTGGTGTTTCAGAAGATCAAGGAG
CCAATCGCCAAGGAGCTGGAGCACATCAGGGCAGACTTCAGCGCCGGCGGCTACATCAAGAAGGATGAGC
GCCTGGAGGACATCTTTTCCCTGAACTACTATATCCACGTGCTGTCTCAGGCCGGCATCGAG
